>Addgene plasmid #222071 | pVP312 | addgene full sequence | sequence record 440976 | Addgene NGS Result
AAAAAAACCACCGCTACCAGCGGTGGTTTGTTTGCCGGATCAAGAGCTACCAACTCTTTTTCCGAAGGTA
ACTGGCTTCAGCAGAGCGCAGATACCAAATACTGTCCTTCTAGTGTAGCCGTAGTTAGGCCACCACTTCA
AGAACTCTGTAGCACCGCCTACATACCTCGCTCTGCTAATCCTGTTACCAGTGGCTGCTGCCAGTGGCGA
TAAGTCGTGTCTTACCGGGTTGGACTCAAGACGATAGTTACCGGATAAGGCGCAGCGGTCGGGCTGAACG
GGGGGTTCGTGCACACAGCCCAGCTTGGAGCGAACGACCTACACCGAACTGAGATACCTACAGCGTGAGC
TATGAGAAAGCGCCACGCTTCCCGAAGGGAGAAAGGCGGACAGGTATCCGGTAAGCGGCAGGGTCGGAAC
AGGAGAGCGCACGAGGGAGCTTCCAGGGGGAAACGCCTGGTATCTTTATAGTCCTGTCGGGTTTCGCCAC
CTCTGACTTGAGCGTCGATTTTTGTGATGCTCGTCAGGGGGGCGGAGCCTATGGAAAAACGCCAGCAACG
CGGCCTTTTTACGGTTCCTGGCCTTTTGCTGGCCTTTTGCTCACATGTTCTTTCCTGCGTTATCCCCTGA
TTCTGTGGATAACCGTATTACCGCCTTTGAGTGAGCTGATACCGCTCGCCGCAGCCGAACGACCGAGCGC
AGCGAGTCAGTGAGCGAGGAAGCGGAAGAGCGCCTGATGCGGTATTTTCTCCTTACGCATCTGTGCGGTA
TTTCACACCGCATATGGTGCACTCTCAGTACAATCTGCTCTGATGCCGCATAGTTAAGCCAGTATACACT
CCGCTATCGCTACGTGACTGGGTCATGGCTGCGCCCCGACACCCGCCAACACCCGCTGACGCGCCCTGAC
GGGCTTGTCTGCTCCCGGCATCCGCTTACAGACAAGCTGTGACCGGCTCCGGGAGCTGCATGTGTCAGAG
GTTTTCACCGTCATCACCGAAACGCGCGAGGCAGGGTGCCTTGATGTGGGCGCCGGCGGTCGAGTGGCGA
CGGCGCGGCTTGTCCGCGCCCTGGTAGATTGCCTGGCCGTAGGCCAGCCATTTTTGAGCGGCCAGCGGCC
GCGATAGGCCGACGCGAAGCGGCGGGGCGTAGGGAGCGCAGCGACCGAAGGGTAGGCGCTTTTTGCAGCT
CTTCGGCTGTGCGCTGGCCAGACAGTTATGCACAGGCCAGGCGGGTTTTAAGAGTTTTAATAAGTTTTAA
AGAGTTTTAGGCGGAAAAATCGCCTTTTTTCTCTTTTATATCAGTCACTTACATGTGTGACCGGTTCCCA
ATGTACGGCTTTGGGTTCCCAATGTACGGGTTCCGGTTCCCAATGTACGGCTTTGGGTTCCCAATGTACG
TGCTATCCACAGGAAAGAGAGCTTTTCGACCTTTTTCCCCTGCTAGGGCAATTTGCCCTAGCATCTGCTC
CGTACATTAGGAACCGGCGGATGCTTCGCCCTCGATCAGGTTGCGGTAGCGCATGACTAGGATCGGGCCA
GCCTGCCCCGCCTCCTCCTTCAAATCGTACTCCGGCAGGTCATTTGACCCGATCAGCTTGCGCACGGTGA
AACAGAACTTCTTGAACTCTCCGGCGCTGCCACTGCGTTCGTAGATCGTCTTGAACAACCATCTGGCTTC
TGCCTTGCCTGCGGCGCGGCGTGCCAGGCGGTAGAGAAAACGGCCGATGCCGGGATCGATCAAAAAGTAA
TCGGGGTGAACCGTCAGCACGTCCGGGTTCTTGCCTTCTGTGATCTCGCGGTACATCCAATCAGCTAGCT
CGATCTCGATGTACTCCGGCCGCCCGGTTTCGCTCTTTACGATCTTGTAGCGGCTAATCAAGGCTTCACC
CTCGGATACCGTCACCAGGCGGCCGTTCTTGGCCTTCTTCGTACGCTGCATGGCAACGTGCGTGGTGTTT
AACCGAATGCAGGTTTCTACCAGGTCGTCTTTCTGCTTTCCGCCATCGGCTCGCCGGCAGAACTTGAGTA
CGTCCGCAACGTGTGGACGGAACACGCGGCCGGGCTTGTCTCCCTTCCCTTCCCGGTATCGGTTCATGGA
TTCGGTTAGATGGGAAACCGCCATCAGTACCAGGTCGTAATCCCACACACTGGCCATGCCGGCCGGCCCT
GCGGAAACCTCTACGTGCCCGTCTGGAAGCTCGTAGCGGATCACCTCGCCAGCTCGTCGGTCACGCTTCG
ACAGACGGAAAACGGCCACGTCCATGATGCTGCGACTATCGCGGGTGCCCACGTCATAGAGCATCGGAAC
GAAAAAATCTGGTTGCTCGTCGCCCTTGGGCGGCTTCCTAATCGACGGCGCACCGGCTGCCGGCGGTTGC
CGGGATTCTTTGCGGATTCGATCAGCGGCCGCTTGCCACGATTCACCGGGGCGTGCTTCTGCCTCGATGC
GTTGCCGCTGGGCGGCCTGCGCGGCCTTCAACTTCTCCACCAGGTCATCACCCAGCGCCGCGCCGATTTG
TACCGGGCCGGATGGTTTGCGACCGCTCACGCCGATTCCTCGGGCTTGGGGGTTCCAGTGCCATTGCAGG
GCCGGCAGACAACCCAGCCGCTTACGCCTGGCCAACCGCCCGTTCCTCCACACATGGGGCATTCCACGGC
GTCGGTGCCTGGTTGTTCTTGATTTTCCATGCCGCCTCCTTTAGCCGCTAAAATTCATCTACTCATTTAT
TCATTTGCTCATTTACTCTGGTAGCTGCGCGATGTATTCAGATAGCAGCTCGGTAATGGTCTTGCCTTGG
CGTACCGCGTACATCTTCAGCTTGGTGTGATCCTCCGCCGGCAACTGAAAGTTGACCCGCTTCATGGCTG
GCGTGTCTGCCAGGCTGGCCAACGTTGCAGCCTTGCTGCTGCGTGCGCTCGGACGGCCGGCACTTAGCGT
GTTTGTGCTTTTGCTCATTTTCTCTTTACCTCATTAACTCAAATGAGTTTTGATTTAATTTCAGCGGCCA
GCGCCTGGACCTCGCGGGCAGCGTCGCCCTCGGGTTCTGATTCAAGAACGGTTGTGCCGGCGGCGGCAGT
GCCTGGGTAGCTCACGCGCTGCGTGATACGGGACTCAAGAATGGGCAGCTCGTACCCGGCCAGCGCCTCG
GCAACCTCACCGCCGATGCGCGTGCCTTTGATCGCCCGCGACACGACAAAGGCCGCTTGTAGCCTTCCAT
CCGTGACCTCAATGCGCTGCTTAACCAGCTCCACCAGGTCGGCGGTGGCCCATATGTCGTAAGGGCTTGG
CTGCACCGGAATCAGCACGAAGTCGGCTGCCTTGATCGCGGACACAGCCAAGTCCGCCGCCTGGGGCGCT
CCGTCGATCACTACGAAGTCGCGCCGGCCGATGGCCTTCACGTCGCGGTCAATCGTCGGGCGGTCGATGC
CGACAACGGTTAGCGGTTGATCTTCCCGCACGGCCGCCCAATCGCGGGCACTGCCCTGGGGATCGGAATC
GACTAACAGAACATCGGCCCCGGCGAGTTGCAGGGCGCGGGCTAGATGGGTTGCGATGGTCGTCTTGCCT
GACCCGCCTTTCTGGTTAAGTACAGCGATAACCTTCATGCGTTCCCCTTGCGTATTTGTTTATTTACTCA
TCGCATCATATACGCAGCGACCGCATGACGCAAGCTGTTTTACTCAAATACACATCACCTTTTTAGACGG
CGGCGCTCGGTTTCTTCAGCGGCCAAGCTGGCCGGCCAGGCCGCCAGCTTGGCATCAGACAAACCGGCCA
GGATTTCATGCAGCCGCACGGTTGATACGTGCGCGGGCGGCTCGAACACGTACCCGGCCGGGATCATCTC
CGCCTCGATCTCTTCGGTAATGAAAAACGGTTCGTCCTGGCCGTCCTGGTGCGGTTTCATGCTTGTTCCT
CTTGGCGTTCATTCTCGGCGGCCGCCAGGGCGTCGGCCTCGGTCAATGCGTCCTCACGGAAGGCACCGCG
CCGCCTGGCCTCGGTGGGCGTCACTTCCTCGCTGCGCTCAAGTGCGCGGTACAGGGTCGAGCGATGCACG
CCAAGCAGTGCAGCCGCCTCTTTCACGGTGCGGCCTTCCTGGTCGATCAGCTCGCGGGCGTGCGCGATCT
GTGCCGGGGTGAGGGTAGGGCGGGGGCCAAACTTCACGCCTCGGGCCTTGGCGGCCTCGCGCCCGCTCCG
GGTGCGGTCGATGATTAGGGAACGCTCGAACTCGGCAATGCCGGCGAACACGGTCAACACCATGCGGCCG
GCCGGCGTGGTGGTGTCGGCCCACGGCTCTGCCAGGCTACGCAGGCCCGCGCCGGCCTCCTGGATGCGCT
CGGCAATGTCCAGTAGGTCGCGGGTGCTGCGGGCCAGGCGGTCTAGCCTGGTCACTGTCACAACGTCGCC
AGGGCGTAGGTGGTCAAGCATCCTGGCCAGCTCCGGGCGGTCGCGCCTGGTGCCGGTGATCTTCTCGGAA
AACAGCTTGGTGCAGCCGGCCGCGTGCAGTTCGGCCCGTTGGTTGGTCAAGTCCTGGTCGTCGGTGCTGA
CGCGGGCATAGCCCAGCAGGCCAGCGGCGGCGCTCTTGTTCATGGCGTAATGTCTCCGGTTCTAGTCGCA
AGTATTCTACTTTATGCGACTAAAACACGCGACAAGAAAACGCCAGGAAAAGGGCAGGGCGGCAGCCTGT
CGCGTAACTTAGGACTTGTGCGACATGTCGTTTTCAGAAGAGGGCTGCACTGAACGTCAGAAGCCGACTG
CACTATAGCAGCGGAGGGGTTGGATCAAAGTACTTTAAAGTACTTTAAAGTACTTTAAAGTACTTTGATC
CCGAGGGGAACCCTGTGGTTGGCATGCACATACAAATGGACGAACGGATAAACCTTTTCACGCCCTTTTA
AATATCCGATTATTCTAATAAACGCTCTTTTCTCTTAGGTTTACCCGCCAATATATCCTGTCAAACACTG
ATAGTTTAAACTGAAGGCGGGAAACGACAATCTGATCCAAGCTCAAGCTAAGCTTCGTCTCAAACAACCT
TGAGACCGTCGACTTATATTCCCCAGAACATCAGGTTAATGGCGTTTTTGATGTCATTTTCGCGGTGGCT
GAGATCAGCCACTTCTTCCCCGATAACGGAAACCGGCACACTGGCCATATCGGTGGTCATCATGCGCCAG
CTTTCATCCCCGATATGCACCACCGGGTAAAGTTCACGGGAGACTTTATCTGACAGCAGACGTGCACTGG
CCAGGGGGATCACCATCCGTCGCCCGGGCGTGTCAATAATATCACTCTGTACATCCACAAACAGACGATA
ACGGCTCTCTCTTTTATAGGTGTAAACCTTAAACTGCATTTCACCAGCCCCTGTTCTCGTCAGCAAAAGA
GCCGTTCATTTCAATAAACCGGGCGACCTCAGCCATCCCTTCCTGATTTTCCGCTTTCCAGCGTTCGGCA
CGCAGACGACGGGCTTCATTCTGCATGGTTGTGCTTACCAGACCGGAGATATTGACATCATATATGCCTT
GAGCAACTGATAGCTGTCGCTGTCAACTGTCACTGTAATACGCTGCTTCATAGCATACCTCTTTTTGACA
TACTTCGGGTATACATATCAGTATATATTCTTATACCGCAAAAATCAGCGCGCAAATACGCATACTGTTA
TCTGGCTTTTAGTAAGCCGGATCCACGCGTTTACGCCCCGCCCTGCCACTCATCGCAGTACTGTTGTAAT
TCATTAAGCATTCTGCCGACATGGAAGCCATCACAAACGGCATGATGAACCTGAATCGCCAGCGGCATCA
GCACCTTGTCGCCTTGCGTATAATATTTGCCCATGGTGAAAACGGGGGCGAAGAAGTTGTCCATATTGGC
CACGTTTAAATCAAAACTGGTGAAACTCACCCAGGGATTGGCTGAGACTAAAAACATATTCTCAATAAAC
CCTTTAGGGAAATAGGCCAGGTTTTCACCGTAACACGCCACATCTTGCGAATATATGTGTAGAAACTGCC
GGAAATCGTCGTGGTATTCACTCCAGAGCGATGAAAACGTTTCAGTTTGCTCATGGAAAACGGTGTAACA
AGGGTGAACACTATCCCATATCACCAGCTCACCGTCTTTCATTGCCATACGGAATTCCGGATGAGCATTC
ATCAGGCGGGCAAGAATGTGAATAAAGGCCGGATAAAACTTGTGCTTATTTTTCTTTACGGTCTTTAAAA
AGGCCGTAATATCCAGCTGAACGGTCTGGTTATAGGTACATTGAGCAACTGACTGAAATGCCTCAAAATG
TTCTTTACGATGCCATTGGGATATATCAACGGTGGTATATCCAGTGATTTTTTTCTCCATTTTAGCTTCC
TTAGCTCCTGAAAATCTCGACGGATCCTAACTCAAAATCCACACATTATACGAGCCGGAAGCATAAAGTG
TAAAGCCTGGGGTGCCTAATGCGGCCGCGGTCTCAGTATGGCTAGAGACGCTGCAGGCATGCGACGTCGG
GCCCTCTAGAGGATCCCCGGGTACCGCGAATTCAATTCGGCGTTAATTCAGTACATTAAAAACGTCCGCA
ATGTGTTATTAAGTTGTCTAAGCGTCAATTTGTTTACACCACAATATATCCTGCCACCAGCCAGCCAACA
GCTCCCCGACCGGCAGCTCGGCACAAAATCACCACTCGATACAGGCAGCCCATCAGTCCGGGACGGCGTC
AGCGGGAGAGCCGTTGTAAGGCGGCAGACTTTGCTCATGTTACCGATGCTATTCGGAAGAACGGCAACTA
AGCTGCCGGGTTTGAAACACGGATGATCTCGCGGAGGGTAGCATGTTGATTGTAACGATGACAGAGCGTT
GCTGCCTGTGATCCAGATCATGAACAATAAAACTGTCTGCTTACATAAACAGTAATACAAGGGGTGTTAT
GAGCCATATTCAACGGGAAACGTCTTGCTCTAGGCCGCGATTAAATTCCAACATGGATGCTGATTTATAT
GGGTATAAATGGGCTCGCGATAATGTCGGGCAATCAGGTGCGACAATCTATCGATTGTATGGGAAGCCCG
ATGCGCCAGAGTTGTTTCTGAAACATGGCAAAGGTAGCGTTGCCAATGATGTTACAGATGAGATGGTCAG
ACTAAACTGGCTGACGGAATTTATGCCTCTTCCGACCATCAAGCATTTTATCCGTACTCCTGATGATGCA
TGGTTACTCACCACTGCGATCCCCGGGAAAACAGCATTCCAGGTATTAGAAGAATATCCTGATTCAGGTG
AAAATATTGTTGATGCGCTGGCAGTGTTCCTGCGCCGGTTGCATTCGATTCCTGTTTGTAATTGTCCTTT
TAACAGCGATCGCGTATTTCGGCTCGCTCAGGCGCAATCACGAATGAATAACGGTTTGGTTGATGCGAGT
GATTTTGATGACGAGCGTAATGGCTGGCCTGTTGAACAAGTCTGGAAAGAAATGCATAAACTTTTGCCAT
TCTCACCGGATTCAGTCGTCACTCATGGTGATTTCTCACTTGATAACCTTATTTTTGACGAGGGGAAATT
AATAGGTTGTATTGATGTTGGACGAGTCGGAATCGCAGACCGATACCAGGATCTTGCCATCCTATGGAAC
TGCCTCGGTGAGTTTTCTCCTTCATTACAGAAACGGCTTTTTCAAAAATATGGTATTGATAATCCTGATA
TGAATAAATTGCAGTTTCATTTGATGCTCGATGAGTTTTTCTAACAGCGGCGGAGGAACTCTTTGATCCG
GTTCCTGAACAGGATCTATTTGAGGCGCTAAATGAAACCTTAACGCTATGGAACTCGCCGCCCGACTGGG
CTGGCGATGAGCGAAATGTAGTGCTTACGTTGTCCCGCATTTGGTACAGCGCAGTAACCGGCAAAATCGC
GCCGAAGGATGTCGCTGCCGACTGGGCAATGGAGCGCCTGCCGGCCCAGTATCAGCCCGTCATACTTGAA
GCTAGACAGGCTTATCTTGGACAAGAAGAAGATCGCTTGGCCTCGCGCGCAGATCAGTTGGAAGAATTTG
TCCACTACGTGAAAGGCGAGATCACCAAGGTAGTCGGCAAATAATGTCTAGCTAGAAATTCGTTCAAGCC
GACGCCGCTTCGCGGCGCGGCTTAACTCAAGCGTTAGATGCACTAAGCACATAATTGCTCACAGCCAAAC
TATCAGGTCAAGTCTGCTTTTATTATTTTTAAGCGTGCATAATAAGCCCTACACAAATTGGGAGATATAT
CATGCATGACCAAAATCCCTTAACGTGAGTTTTCGTTCCACTGAGCGTCAGACCCCGTAGAAAAGATCAA
AGGATCTTCTTGAGATCCTTTTTTTCTGCGCGTAATCTGCTGCTTGCAAAC
Features (pLannotate 1.2.2; 17 found; start..end, strand, type, name):
    733..873     -  misc_feature   bom: basis of mobility region from pBR322
    975..1014    -  CDS            rop (fragment): Rop protein, which maintains plasmids at low copy number; rop
   1217..1411    -  rep_origin     pVS1 oriV: origin of replication for the Pseudomonas plasmid pVS1 (Heeb et al., 2000)
   1477..2550    -  CDS            pVS1 RepA: replication protein from the Pseudomonas plasmid pVS1 (Heeb et al., 2000)
   2979..3608    -  CDS            pVS1 StaA: stability protein from the Pseudomonas plasmid pVS1 (Heeb et al., 2000)
   4168..4569    -  CDS            Y4CG_SINFN (fragment): Protein inferred from homology: Swiss-Prot protein existence level 3. From Sinorhizobium fredii (strain NBRC 101917 / NGR234).
   4939..4963    -  misc_feature   RB T-DNA repeat: right border repeat from nopaline C58 T-DNA
   5057..5359    -  CDS            ccdB: CCDB_ECOLI - Also known as G, letB, letD. Experimental evidence at protein level: Swiss-Prot protein existence level 1. Toxic component of a type II toxin-antitoxin (TA) system, functioning in plasmid maintainence. Responsible for the post- segregational killing (PSK) of plasmid-free cells, also referred to as a plasmid addiction system. Half-life of over 2 hours. Cell killing by CcdB is accompanied by filamentation, defects in chromosome and plasmid segregation, defects in cell division, formation of anucleate cells, decreased DNA synthesis and plasmid loss. Interferes with the activity of DN
   5364..5522    -  CDS            ccdA (fragment): CCDA_ECO57 - Also known as H, letA. Experimental evidence at protein level: Swiss-Prot protein existence level 1. Antitoxin component of a type II toxin-antitoxin (TA) system which inhibits the post-segregational killing (PSK) of plasmid-free cells, also referred to as a plasmid addiction system. Binds to and blocks the activity of CcdB; will also remove bound CcdB protein from the CcdB-GyrA complex by forming a CcdA-CcdB complex, a process termed rejuvenation. Functions as a transcriptional corepressor for the ccdAB operon, repression also requires CcdB (By similarity). From Escherichia coli
   5679..6360    -  CDS            CmR (fragment): chloramphenicol acetyltransferase confers resistance to chloramphenicol
   6361..6390    -  promoter       cat promoter (fragment): promoter of the E. coli cat gene encoding chloramphenicol acetyltransferase
   6414..6444    -  promoter       lac UV5 promoter: E. coli lac promoter with an "up" mutation
   6514..6536    -  misc_feature   MCS (fragment): pUC18/19 multiple cloning site
   6612..6636    -  misc_feature   LB T-DNA repeat: left border repeat from nopaline C58 T-DNA
   6929..7744    +  CDS            KanR: aminoglycoside phosphotransferase; aph(3')-Ia; confers resistance to kanamycin in bacteria or G418 (Geneticin®) in eukaryotes
   7745..8094    +  CDS            SmR (fragment): aminoglycoside adenylyltransferase (Murphy, 1985); aadA; confers resistance to spectinomycin and streptomycin
   8340..547     +  rep_origin     ori (across the origin): high-copy-number ColE1/pMB1/pBR322/pUC origin of replication
