[The description below was written by a language model from this plasmid's Addgene catalogue record and pLannotate feature annotations shown in this document.]
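Description:
pVP312 is an empty level 1 acceptor vector from the MultiGreen 2.0 system, a multiplexing extension of GreenGate Golden Gate cloning, and occupies the "BC" position in that architecture. It is built on the pVP077 backbone and, judging from the annotated 8.4 kb sequence, has the layout of a binary T-DNA vector. A high-copy ColE1/pUC-type origin (with the pBR322 bom region and a remnant of rop) supports propagation in E. coli. The pVS1 oriV, RepA and StaA functions provide replication and stable maintenance in Agrobacterium-type hosts. Backbone selection is by kanamycin through an aph(3')-Ia KanR gene; a fragment of the aadA spectinomycin/streptomycin resistance gene sits directly downstream and appears to be a leftover from an earlier marker rather than a functional one.

Between the nopaline-type left and right T-DNA border repeats lies a counter-selection stuffer instead of a payload. It consists of a chloramphenicol acetyltransferase gene with its cat promoter, a lac UV5 promoter, a partial ccdA and the complete ccdB gyrase toxin gene, alongside a fragment of a pUC multiple cloning site. This explains the dual chloramphenicol and kanamycin resistance and the need for a ccdB-tolerant strain for the empty vector. During assembly the cassette is expected to be replaced by incoming modules, so that only recombinants survive in standard ccdB-sensitive strains under kanamycin. The record notes that all unused Esp3I sites have been domesticated, presumably reserving that type IIS enzyme for defined assembly steps. It does not list the overhangs or the position of the cloning sites. No plant promoter, reporter or plant selectable marker is annotated, consistent with an empty acceptor for building multi-unit plant transformation constructs.
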