Addgene plasmid #222071: pVP312
Purpose: (Empty Backbone) MultiGreen 2.0 BC level 1 acceptor vector, kanamycin selection.
Depositing lab: Wayne Parrott. Depositing organization: University of Georgia. Publication: MultiGreen: A multiplexing architecture for GreenGate cloning. Pennetti VJ, LaFayette PR, Parrott WA. PLoS One. 2024 Sep 18;19(9):e0306008. doi: 10.1371/journal.pone.0306008. eCollection 2024. PubMed 39292669.
Backbone
  Vector backbone: pVP077
  Vector type: Synthetic Biology ; GreenGate compatible cloning vector
Growth in bacteria
  Bacterial resistance: Chloramphenicol and Kanamycin, 25 & 50 μg/mL
  Growth temperature: 37°C
  Growth strain: ccdB Survival
  Copy number: High Copy
Gene/Insert
  Gene/Insert name: None
  Mutation: All unused Esp3i sites are domesticated
Terms and licenses: Academic/Nonprofit Terms; Industry Terms
How to cite: pVP312 was a gift from Wayne Parrott (Addgene plasmid # 222071 ; http://n2t.net/addgene:222071 ; RRID:Addgene_222071)
